>Addgene plasmid #187800 | MAC_C_DUX4_KBM | addgene full sequence | sequence record 372499 | Addgene NGS Result
GTTCGCTCCAAGCTGGGCTGTGTGCACGAACCCCCCGTTCAGCCCGACCGCTGCGCCTTATCCGGTAACT
ATCGTCTTGAGTCCAACCCGGTAAGACACGACTTATCGCCACTGGCAGCAGCCACTGGTAACAGGATTAG
CAGAGCGAGGTATGTAGGCGGTGCTACAGAGTTCTTGAAGTGGTGGCCTAACTACGGCTACACTAGAAGA
ACAGTATTTGGTATCTGCGCTCTGCTGAAGCCAGTTACCTTCGGAAAAAGAGTTGGTAGCTCTTGATCCG
GCAAACAAACCACCGCTGGTAGCGGTGGTTTTTTTGTTTGCAAGCAGCAGATTACGCGCAGAAAAAAAGG
ATCTCAAGAAGATCCTTTGATCTTTTCTACGGGGTCTGACGCTCAGTGGAACGAAAACTCACGTTAAGGG
ATTTTGGTCATGAGATTATCAAAAAGGATCTTCACCTAGATCCTTTTAAATTAAAAATGAAGTTTTAAAT
CAATCTAAAGTATATATGAGTAAACTTGGTCTGACAGTTACCAATGCTTAATCAGTGAGGCACCTATCTC
AGCGATCTGTCTATTTCGTTCATCCATAGTTGCCTGACTCCCCGTCGTGTAGATAACTACGATACGGGAG
GGCTTACCATCTGGCCCCAGTGCTGCAATGATACCGCGAGACCCACGCTCACCGGCTCCAGATTTATCAG
CAATAAACCAGCCAGCCGGAAGGGCCGAGCGCAGAAGTGGTCCTGCAACTTTATCCGCCTCCATCCAGTC
TATTAATTGTTGCCGGGAAGCTAGAGTAAGTAGTTCGCCAGTTAATAGTTTGCGCAACGTTGTTGCCATT
GCTACAGGCATCGTGGTGTCACGCTCGTCGTTTGGTATGGCTTCATTCAGCTCCGGTTCCCAACGATCAA
GGCGAGTTACATGATCCCCCATGTTGTGCAAAAAAGCGGTTAGCTCCTTCGGTCCTCCGATCGTTGTCAG
AAGTAAGTTGGCCGCAGTGTTATCACTCATGGTTATGGCAGCACTGCATAATTCTCTTACTGTCATGCCA
TCCGTAAGATGCTTTTCTGTGACTGGTGAGTACTCAACCAAGTCATTCTGAGAATAGTGTATGCGGCGAC
CGAGTTGCTCTTGCCCGGCGTCAATACGGGATAATACCGCGCCACATAGCAGAACTTTAAAAGTGCTCAT
CATTGGAAAACGTTCTTCGGGGCGAAAACTCTCAAGGATCTTACCGCTGTTGAGATCCAGTTCGATGTAA
CCCACTCGTGCACCCAACTGATCTTCAGCATCTTTTACTTTCACCAGCGTTTCTGGGTGAGCAAAAACAG
GAAGGCAAAATGCCGCAAAAAAGGGAATAAGGGCGACACGGAAATGTTGAATACTCATACTCTTCCTTTT
TCAATATTATTGAAGCATTTATCAGGGTTATTGTCTCATGAGCGGATACATATTTGAATGTATTTAGAAA
AATAAACAAATAGGGGTTCCGCGCACATTTCCCCGAAAAGTGCCACCTGACGTCGACGGATCGGGAGATC
TCCCGATCCCCTATGGTGCACTCTCAGTACAATCTGCTCTGATGCCGCATAGTTAAGCCAGTATCTGCTC
CCTGCTTGTGTGTTGGAGGTCGCTGAGTAGTGCGCGAGCAAAATTTAAGCTACAACAAGGCAAGGCTTGA
CCGACAATTGCATGAAGAATCTGCTTAGGGTTAGGCGTTTTGCGCTGCTTCGCGATGTACGGGCCAGATA
TACGCGTTGACATTGATTATTGACTAGTTATTAATAGTAATCAATTACGGGGTCATTAGTTCATAGCCCA
TATATGGAGTTCCGCGTTACATAACTTACGGTAAATGGCCCGCCTGGCTGACCGCCCAACGACCCCCGCC
CATTGACGTCAATAATGACGTATGTTCCCATAGTAACGCCAATAGGGACTTTCCATTGACGTCAATGGGT
GGAGTATTTACGGTAAACTGCCCACTTGGCAGTACATCAAGTGTATCATATGCCAAGTACGCCCCCTATT
GACGTCAATGACGGTAAATGGCCCGCCTGGCATTATGCCCAGTACATGACCTTATGGGACTTTCCTACTT
GGCAGTACATCTACGTATTAGTCATCGCTATTACCATGGTGATGCGGTTTTGGCAGTACATCAATGGGCG
TGGATAGCGGTTTGACTCACGGGGATTTCCAAGTCTCCACCCCATTGACGTCAATGGGAGTTTGTTTTGG
CACCAAAATCAACGGGACTTTCCAAAATGTCGTAACAACTCCGCCCCATTGACGCAAATGGGCGGTAGGC
GTGTACGGTGGGAGGTCTATATAAGCAGAGCTCTCCCTATCAGTGATAGAGATCTCCCTATCAGTGATAG
AGATCGTCGACGAGCTCGTTTAGTGAACCGTCAGATCGCCTGGAGACGCCATCCACGCTGTTTTGACCTC
CATAGAAGACACCGGGACCGATCCAGCCTCCGGACTCTAGCGTTTAAACTTAAGCTTGGTACCGAGCTCG
GATCCACTAGTCCAGTGTGGTGGAATTCTGCAGATATCAACAAGTTTGTACAAAAAAGCAGGCTCCACCA
TGGCCCTCCCGACACCCTCGGACAGCACCCTCCCCGCGGAAGCCCGGGGACGAGGACGGCGACGGAGACT
CGTTTGGACCCCGAGCCAAAGCGAGGCCCTGCGAGCCTGCTTTGAGCGGAACCCGTACCCGGGCATCGCC
ACCAGAGAACGGCTGGCCCAGGCCATCGGCATTCCGGAGCCCAGGGTCCAGATTTGGTTTCAGAATGAGA
GGTCACGCCAGCTGAGGCAGCACCGGCGGGAATCTCGGCCCTGGCCCGGGAGACGCGGCCCGCCAGAAGG
CCGGCGAAAGCGGACCGCCGTCACCGGATCCCAGACCGCCCTGCTCCTCCGAGCCTTTGAGAAGGATCGC
TTTCCAGGCATCGCCGCCCGGGAGGAGCTGGCCAGAGAGACGGGCCTCCCGGAGTCCAGGATTCAGATCT
GGTTTCAGAATCGAAGGGCCAGGCACCCGGGACAGGGTGGCAGGGCGCCCGCGCAGGCAGGCGGCCTGTG
CAGCGCGGCCCCCGGCGGGGGTCACCCTGCTCCCTCGTGGGTCGCCTTCGCCCACACCGGCGCGTGGGGA
ACGGGGCTTCCCGCACCCCACGTGCCCTGCGCGCCTGGGGCTCTCCCACAGGGGGCTTTCGTGAGCCAGG
CAGCGAGGGCCGCCCCCGCGCTGCAGCCCAGCCAGGCCGCGCCGGCAGAGGGGATCTCCCAACCTGCCCC
GGCGCGCGGGGATTTCGCCTACGCCGCCCCGGCTCCTCCGGACGGGGCGCTCTCCCACCCTCAGGCTCCT
CGCTGGCCTCCGCACCCGGGCAAAAGCCGGGAGGACCGGGACCCGCAGCGCGACGGCCTGCCGGGCCCCT
GCGCGGTGGCACAGCCTGGGCCCGCTCAAGCGGGGCCGCAGGGCCAAGGGGTGCTTGCGCCACCCACGTC
CCAGGGGAGTCCGTGGTGGGGCTGGGGCCGGGGTCCCCAGGTCGCCGGGGCGGCGTGGGAACCCCAAGCC
GGGGCAGCTCCACCTCCCCAGCCCGCGCCCCCGGACGCCTCCGCCTCCGCGCGGCAGGGGCAGATGCAAG
GCATCCCGGCGCCCTCCCAGGCGCTCCAGGAGCCGGCGCCCTGGTCTGCACTCCCCTGCGGCCTGCTGCT
GGATGAGCTCCTGGCGAGCCCGGAGTTTCTGCAGCAGGCGCAACCTCTCCTAGAAACGGAGGCCCCGGGG
GAGCTGGAGGCCTCGGAAGAGGCCGCCTCGCTGGAAGCACCCCTCAGCGAGGAAGAGGAGCTTGACCCAG
CTTTCTTGTACAAAGTGGTTGATATCAAGGCCGCCGACATCACCAGCCTGTACAAGAAAGTGGGGTGGAG
CCATCCCCAGTTCGAGAAGGGCGGAGGATCTGGCGGCGGAAGCGGCGGAGGAAGCTGGTCCCACCCTCAG
TTTGAGAAAGGCACCGAGCTGGGCAGCACCATGGCCAGCTACCCCTACGACGTGCCCGACTACGCCAAGG
ACAACACCGTGCCCCTGAAGCTGATCGCCCTGCTGGCCAACGGCGAGTTCCACTCTGGCGAGCAGCTGGG
CGAGACACTGGGCATGAGCAGAGCCGCCATCAACAAGCACATCCAGACCCTGCGGGACTGGGGCGTGGAC
GTGTTCACAGTGCCCGGCAAGGGCTACAGCCTGCCCGAGCCCATCCAGCTGCTGAACGCCAAGCAGATCC
TGGGCCAGCTGGATGGCGGATCTGTGGCCGTGCTGCCCGTGATCGACAGCACCAACCAGTATCTGCTCGA
CCGGATCGGCGAGCTGAAGTCCGGCGACGCCTGTATCGCCGAGTACCAGCAGGCCGGCAGAGGCGGCAGG
GGCAGAAAGTGGTTCAGCCCCTTCGGCGCCAACCTGTACCTGAGCATGTTCTGGAGACTGGAACAGGGCC
CAGCCGCCGCTATTGGCCTGAGCCTGGTCATCGGCATCGTGATGGCCGAGGTGCTGCGGAAGCTGGGCGC
CGACAAAGTGCGCGTGAAGTGGCCCAACGACCTGTATCTGCAGGACCGGAAGCTGGCCGGCATCCTGGTG
GAACTGACCGGCAAAACAGGCGACGCCGCCCAGATCGTGATCGGCGCTGGCATCAACATGGCCATGCGGC
GGGTGGAAGAGAGCGTGGTCAACCAGGGCTGGATCACCCTGCAGGAAGCCGGCATCAACCTGGACCGGAA
CACCCTGGCCGCCATGCTGATCAGAGAGCTGAGAGCCGCCCTGGAACTGTTCGAGCAGGAAGGCCTGGCC
CCCTACCTGAGCAGATGGGAGAAGCTGGACAACTTCATCAACCGGCCCGTGAAACTGATCATCGGCGACA
AAGAGATCTTCGGCATCAGCCGGGGCATCGACAAGCAGGGGGCCCTGCTCCTGGAACAGGACGGCATCAT
CAAGCCCTGGATGGGCGGCGAGATCAGCCTGCGGAGCGCCGAGAAGTGATGACTCGAGTCTAGAGGGCCC
GTTTAAACCCGCTGATCAGCCTCGACTGTGCCTTCTAGTTGCCAGCCATCTGTTGTTTGCCCCTCCCCCG
TGCCTTCCTTGACCCTGGAAGGTGCCACTCCCACTGTCCTTTCCTAATAAAATGAGGAAATTGCATCGCA
TTGTCTGAGTAGGTGTCATTCTATTCTGGGGGGTGGGGTGGGGCAGGACAGCAAGGGGGAGGATTGGGAA
GACAATAGCAGGCATGCTGGGGATGCGGTGGGCTCTATGGCTTCTGAGGCGGAAAGAACCAGCTGGGGCT
CTAGGGGGTATCCCC
[124 nt withheld, positions 5336-5459]
C
[91 nt withheld, positions 5461-5551]
AGGGTGATGGTTCACGTACCTAGAAGTTCCTATTCCGAAGTTCCTATTCTCTAGAAAGTATAGGAACTTC
CTTGGCCAAAAAGCCTGAACTCACCGCGACGTCTGTCGAGAAGTTTCTGATCGAAAAGTTCGACAGCGTC
TCCGACCTGATGCAGCTCTCGGAGGGCGAAGAATCTCGTGCTTTCAGCTTCGATGTAGGAGGGCGTGGAT
ATGTCCTGCGGGTAAATAGCTGCGCCGATGGTTTCTACAAAGATCGTTATGTTTATCGGCACTTTGCATC
GGCCGCGCTCCCGATTCCGGAAGTGCTTGACATTGGGGAATTCAGCGAGAGCCTGACCTATTGCATCTCC
CGCCGTGCACAGGGTGTCACGTTGCAAGACCTGCCTGAAACCGAACTGCCCGCTGTTCTGCAGCCGGTCG
CGGAGGCCATGGATGCGATCGCTGCGGCCGATCTTAGCCAGACGAGCGGGTTCGGCCCATTCGGACCGCA
AGGAATCGGTCAATACACTACATGGCGTGATTTCATATGCGCGATTGCTGATCCCCATGTGTATCACTGG
CAAACTGTGATGGACGACACCGTCAGTGCGTCCGTCGCGCAGGCTCTCGATGAGCTGATGCTTTGGGCCG
AGGACTGCCCCGAAGTCCGGCACCTCGTGCACGCGGATTTCGGCTCCAACAATGTCCTGACGGACAATGG
CCGCATAACAGCGGTCATTGACTGGAGCGAGGCGATGTTCGGGGATTCCCAATACGAGGTCGCCAACATC
TTCTTCTGGAGGCCGTGGTTGGCTTGTATGGAGCAGCAGACGCGCTACTTCGAGCGGAGGCATCCGGAGC
TTGCAGGATCGCCGCGGCTCCGGGCGTATATGCTCCGCATTGGTCTTGACCAACTCTATCAGAGCTTGGT
TGACGGCAATTTCGATGATGCAGCTTGGGCGCAGGGTCGATGCGACGCAATCGTCCGATCCGGAGCCGGG
ACTGTCGGGCGTACACAAATCGCCCGCAGAAGCGCGGCCGTCTGGACCGATGGCTGTGTAGAAGTACTCG
CCGATAGTGGAAACCGACGCCCCAGCACTCGTCCGAGGGCAAAGGAATAGCACGTACTACGAGATTTCGA
TTCCACCGCCGCCTTCTATGAAAGGTTGGGCTTCGGAATCGTTTTCCGGGACGCCGGCTGGATGATCCTC
CAGCGCGGGGATCTCATGCTGGAGTTCTTCGCCCACCCCAACTTGTTTATTGCAGCTTATAATGGTTACA
AATAAAGCAATAGCATCACAAATTTCACAAATAAAGCATTTTTTTCACTGCATTCTAGTTGTGGTTTGTC
CAAACTCATCAATGTATCTTATCATGTCTGTATACCGTCGACCTCTAGCTAGAGCTTGGCGTAATCATGG
TCATAGCTGTTTCCTGTGTGAAATTGTTATCCGCTCACAATTCCACACAACATACGAGCCGGAAGCATAA
AGTGTAAAGCCTGGGGTGCCTAATGAGTGAGCTAACTCACATTAATTGCGTTGCGCTCACTGCCCGCTTT
CCAGTCGGGAAACCTGTCGTGCCAGCTGCATTAATGAATCGGCCAACGCGCGGGGAGAGGCGGTTTGCGT
ATTGGGCGCTCTTCCGCTTCCTCGCTCACTGACTCGCTGCGCTCGGTCGTTCGGCTGCGGCGAGCGGTAT
CAGCTCACTCAAAGGCGGTAATACGGTTATCCACAGAATCAGGGGATAACGCAGGAAAGAACATGTGAGC
AAAAGGCCAGCAAAAGGCCAGGAACCGTAAAAAGGCCGCGTTGCTGGCGTTTTTCCATAGGCTCCGCCCC
CCTGACGAGCATCACAAAAATCGACGCTCAAGTCAGAGGTGGCGAAACCCGACAGGACTATAAAGATACC
AGGCGTTTCCCCCTGGAAGCTCCCTCGTGCGCTCTCCTGTTCCGACCCTGCCGCTTACCGGATACCTGTC
CGCCTTTCTCCCTTCGGGAAGCGTGGCGCTTTCTCATAGCTCACGCTGTAGGTATCTCAGTTCGGTGTAG
GTC
Features (pLannotate 1.2.2; 24 found; start..end, strand, type, name):
    528..1388    -  CDS            AmpR: β-lactamase; bla; confers resistance to ampicillin, carbenicillin, and related antibiotics
   1389..1493    -  promoter       AmpR promoter: bla
   1552..1604    -  misc_feature   bom (fragment): basis of mobility region from pBR322
   1759..2138    +  enhancer       CMV enhancer: human cytomegalovirus immediate early enhancer
   2139..2342    +  promoter       CMV promoter: human cytomegalovirus (CMV) immediate early promoter
   2344..2363    +  promoter       PLtetO-1 promoter (fragment): modified phage lambda PL promoter with tet operator sites (Lutz and Bujard, 1997)
   2365..2384    +  promoter       PLtetO-1 promoter (fragment): modified phage lambda PL promoter with tet operator sites (Lutz and Bujard, 1997)
   2392..2425    +  promoter       TRE3GV promoter (fragment): 3rd-generation Tet-responsive promoter that can be activated by binding of Tet-On® 3G, optimized for retroviral and lentiviral vectors
   2560..2584    +  protein_bind   attB1: mutant version of attB; recombination site for the Gateway® BP reaction BP Clonase™
   2590..3837    +  CDS            DUX4: DUX4_HUMAN - Also known as DUX10. Experimental evidence at protein level: Swiss-Prot protein existence level 1. [Isoform 2]: Probably inactive as a transcriptional activator, due to the absence of the C-terminal region that is important for transcriptional activation. Can inhibit transcriptional activation mediated by isoform 1. Heterologous expression of isoform 2 has no deleterious effect on cell survival. From Homo sapiens (Human).
   3845..3869    -  protein_bind   attB2: mutant version of attB; recombination site for the Gateway® BP reaction BP Clonase™
   4057..5016    +  CDS            birA: BIRA_ECOLI - Also known as bioR, dhbB. Experimental evidence at protein level: Swiss-Prot protein existence level 1. Acts both as a biotin--[acetyl-CoA-carboxylase] ligase and a biotin-operon repressor. In the presence of ATP, BirA activates biotin to form the BirA-biotinyl-5'-adenylate (BirA-bio-5'-AMP or holoBirA) complex. HoloBirA can either transfer the biotinyl moiety to the biotin carboxyl carrier protein (BCCP) subunit of acetyl-CoA carboxylase, or bind to the biotin operator site and inhibit transcription of the operon. From Escherichia coli (strain K12).
   5066..5290    +  polyA_signal   bGH poly(A) signal: bovine growth hormone polyadenylation signal
   5294..5315    +  promoter       SV40 promoter (fragment): SV40 enhancer and early promoter
   5336..5569    +  rep_origin     f1 ori (fragment) (sequence partly withheld): f1 bacteriophage origin of replication; arrow indicates direction of (+) strand synthesis
   5574..5621    +  protein_bind   FRT: FLP-mediated recombination occurs in the 8-bp core sequence TCTAGAAA (Turan and Bode, 2011). FLP recombinase from the Saccharomyces cerevisiae 2μ plasmid
   5629..6651    +  CDS            HygR: aminoglycoside phosphotransferase from E. coli; aph(4)-Ia; confers resistance to hygromycin
   6661..6786    +  CDS            ble (fragment): BLE_KLEPN - Experimental evidence at protein level: Swiss-Prot protein existence level 1. Binding protein with a strong affinity to the bleomycin family of antibiotics. Binds to CL990; an antimitotic-antibiotic compound. From Klebsiella pneumoniae.
   6781..6902    +  polyA_signal   SV40 poly(A) signal: SV40 polyadenylation signal
   6975..6991    -  protein_bind   lac operator: The lac repressor binds to the lac operator to inhibit transcription in E. coli. This inhibition can be relieved by adding lactose or isopropyl-β-D-thiogalactopyranoside (IPTG). lac repressor encoded by lacI
   6999..7029    -  promoter       lac promoter: promoter for the E. coli lac operon
   7044..7065    -  protein_bind   CAP binding site: CAP binding activates transcription in the presence of cAMP. E. coli catabolite activator protein
   7078..7170    -  CDS            lacI (fragment): lac repressor; lacI; The lac repressor binds to the lac operator to inhibit transcription in E. coli. This inhibition can be relieved by adding lactose or isopropyl-β-D-thiogalactopyranoside (IPTG).
   7353..357     -  rep_origin     ori (across the origin): high-copy-number ColE1/pMB1/pBR322/pUC origin of replication
