[The description below was written by a language model from this plasmid's Addgene catalogue record and pLannotate feature annotations shown in this document.]
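Description:
MAC_C_DUX4_KBM is a 7,584 nt mammalian expression plasmid built on the MAC-tag-C backbone, carrying a mutant form of human DUX4 fused at its C-terminus to the MAC tag. It is maintained in E. coli through a high-copy ColE1/pUC-type origin and selected with ampicillin via the β-lactamase gene. The insert was introduced by Gateway cloning, and the DUX4 coding sequence is accordingly flanked by attB1 and attB2 sites. The "KBM" variant carries a deletion of residues E414–L424; the record does not explain what the abbreviation stands for or what function the deleted segment has.

Expression is driven by the CMV enhancer and promoter. This is followed immediately by short tet operator-like fragments, which suggests a tetracycline-regulatable CMV/TetO arrangement that would be repressed in cells expressing the Tet repressor, although the catalogue fields do not state this. Downstream of attB2, the annotated tag region contains an E. coli birA-derived biotin ligase coding sequence, and the transcript ends at a bGH polyadenylation signal. A biotin ligase fused to the bait allows proximity-dependent biotinylation of neighbouring proteins. Any other affinity epitopes in the MAC tag are not annotated in the feature table.

An FRT site lies directly upstream of a hygromycin resistance gene that has no evident promoter of its own and is followed by an SV40 poly(A) signal. This layout is typical of FLP-mediated integration into a genomic FRT landing site, where insertion activates hygromycin resistance and gives isogenic stable lines. The associated publication concerns interactome mapping, so the plasmid's likely use is to compare the protein interactions of this DUX4 deletion mutant.
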