Addgene plasmid #187800: MAC_C_DUX4_KBM
Purpose: DUX4 with KBM (p. E414-L424 deletion) with MAC-C tag
Depositing lab: Markku Varjosalo. Depositing organization: University of Helsinki, Institute of Biotechnology. Publication: Physical and functional interactome atlas of human receptor tyrosine kinases. Salokas K, Liu X, Ohman T, Chowdhury I, Gawriyski L, Keskitalo S, Varjosalo M. EMBO Rep. 2022 Apr 5:e54041. doi: 10.15252/embr.202154041. PubMed 35384245.
Backbone
  Vector backbone: MAC-tag-C
  Vector type: Mammalian Expression
Growth in bacteria
  Bacterial resistance: Ampicillin, 100 μg/mL
  Growth temperature: 37°C
  Growth strain: DH5alpha
  Copy number: High Copy
Gene/Insert
  Gene/Insert name: DUX4-KBM
  Species: H. sapiens (human)
  Mutation: p. E414-L424 deletion
  Entrez Gene: DUX4 (a.k.a. DUX4L)
  Cloning method: Gateway Cloning
Terms and licenses: Academic/Nonprofit Terms; Industry Terms: Not Available to Industry
How to cite: MAC_C_DUX4_KBM was a gift from Markku Varjosalo (Addgene plasmid # 187800 ; http://n2t.net/addgene:187800 ; RRID:Addgene_187800)
